>Addgene plasmid #84525 | pDONR221-RAP1 | addgene full sequence | sequence record 162952 | Addgene Assembled Sequence
GGCAGTTCCCTACTCTCGCGTTAACGCTAGCATGGATGTTTTCCCAGTCACGACGTTGTAAAACGACGGC
CAGTCTTAAGCTCGGGCCCCAAATAATGATTTTATTTTGACTGATAGTGACCTGTTCGTTGCAACAAATT
GATGAGCAATGCTTTTTTATAATGCCAACTTTGTACAAAAAAGCAGGCTACAAAATGTCTAGTCCAGATG
ATTTTGAAACTGCACCAGCAGAATATGTTGATGCATTGGATCCGAGTATGGTCGTTGTTGACAGTGGTTC
TGCTGCAGTCACAGCGCCATCGGATTCAGCCGCTGAGGTAAAAGCTAATCAAAACGAAGAAAACACTGGT
GCTACTGCTGCTGAAACTAGTGAGAAAGTGGATCAGACGGAGGTCGAAAAGAAAGATGATGATGATACCA
CTGAAGTCGGTGTAACAACTACCACGCCTTCCATTGCTGATACTGCTGCTACCGCTAACATTGCTTCGAC
ATCAGGTGCATCTGTTACTGAACCTACTACTGATGACACCGCTGCTGATGAGAAAAAGGAACAAGTAAGT
GGTCCTCCTCTGTCAAATATGAAATTCTATCTTAATCGCGACGCGGATGCGCATGACTCTTTAAATGATA
TTGATCAATTAGCGCGTCTGATTAGAGCAAACGGTGGTGAAGTGCTAGACTCCAAGCCAAGAGAATCAAA
AGAGAATGTTTTCATCGTGTCACCCTATAATCATACCAATTTACCAACGGTAACTCCGACTTATATTAAG
GCATGTTGTCAAAGCAACTCGCTACTGAACATGGAAAATTATTTAGTACCATACGATAACTTTAGAGAAG
TTGTCGATAGTAGGTTGCAGGAGGAATCGCATTCTAATGGTGTAGATAATAGCAATAGCAATAGCGATAA
CAAGGATTCTATCAGGCCCAAAACAGAAATAATCTCTACGAATACTAATGGCGCTACGGAAGACTCAACC
AGCGAAAAAGTTATGGTAGACGCTGAACAACAAGCTAGATTACAAGAGCAAGCTCAGCTCCTTCGTCAAC
ATGTAAGCAGCACCGCATCAATCACAAGCGGAGGGCACAATGACTTGGTCCAGATCGAACAACCTCAAAA
AGATACCTCCAATAATAATAATAGCAACGTCAACGACGAAGACAATGATCTTTTGACACAGGACAACAAC
CCTCAAACAGCAGATGAGGGGAATGCATCTTTTCAAGCACAAAGGTCCATGATTTCGAGAGGCGCTTTGC
CCTCCCACAATAAAGCTTCTTTTACAGATGAGGAAGATGAGTTTATTTTGGATGTTGTGAGAAAAAATCC
AACCAGGCGTACAACACATACTCTTTACGATGAAATATCCCATTATGTGCCTAACCACACGGGTAATTCT
ATTAGGCACCGATTTAGAGTCTATCTTTCCAAAAGACTAGAGTACGTTTATGAGGTTGACAAGTTTGGTA
AATTGGTTAGAGACGACGATGGAAATCTGATAAAGACTAAAGTTTTGCCACCATCAATTAAAAGGAAATT
TTCAGCAGATGAAGATTACACTTTGGCAATCGCGGTCAAGAAGCAGTTTTATCGTGATTTGTTTCAAATC
GACCCTGATACTGGAAGATCACTTATCACAGATGAGGATACACCCACTGCTATAGCGAGGAGGAATATGA
CAATGGATCCAAATCATGTGCCAGGGAGTGAACCCAACTTTGCAGCTTACAGAACCCAAAGCCGTAGGGG
ACCGATTGCACGAGAATTTTTCAAGCATTTTGCCGAAGAGCATGCAGCACATACTGAGAATGCTTGGAGA
GATAGGTTTAGGAAGTTTCTTCTCGCTTACGGCATTGATGATTATATTAGTTATTATGAAGCTGAAAAAG
CTCAGAATAGAGAGCCGGAACCGATGAAGAACCTCACCAATAGACCCAAGAGGCCTGGCGTTCCCACTCC
TGGCAATTATAACTCTGCCGCCAAGAGGGCAAGAAATTATAGTTCTCAAAGAAATGTTCAGCCTACTGCC
AATGCAGCGTCCGCTAATGCTGCTGCCGCTGCTGCTGCCGCTGCTTCCAACTCTTACGCTATACCAGAAA
ACGAATTACTGGACGAAGATACCATGAATTTCATTTCCAGTTTAAAGAATGATCTATCCAATATTTCAAA
TAGTTTGCCCTTTGAGTATCCACACGAGATTGCGGAAGCTATAAGAAGCGATTTTTCGAATGAAGATATA
TATGATAATATTGATCCTGATACCATAAGCTTTCCACCAAAAATTGCAACAACAGATCTTTTCCTGCCAT
TGTTCTTTCATTTTGGCAGTACGAGACAATTTATGGATAAACTTCATGAAGTTATTTCAGGAGATTATGA
GCCATCACAGGCTGAAAAACTGGTACAGGATCTTTGCGATGAAACTGGTATACGTAAAAATTTCAGTACG
AGCATATTGACGTGTTTATCCGGGGATCTGATGGTCTTTCCTCGCTATTTCTTGAACATGTTTAAGGACA
ATGTTAATCCTCCTCCCAACGTTCCTGGTATTTGGACACATGATGACGACGAATCGCTAAAAAGCAATGA
TCAAGAACAAATAAGGAAACTGGTTAAAAAGCATGGAACTGGTAGAATGGAAATGAGGAAAAGATTTTTT
GAGAAGGACCTGTTAAACCCAGCTTTCTTGTACAAAGTTGGCATTATAAGAAAGCATTGCTTATCAATTT
GTTGCAACGAACAGGTCACTATCAGTCAAAATAAAATCATTATTTGCCATCCAGCTGATATCCCCTATAG
TGAGTCGTATTACATGGTCATAGCTGTTTCCTGGCAGCTCTGGCCCGTGTCTCAAAATCTCTGATGTTAC
ATTGCACAAGATAAAAATATATCATCATGCCTCCTCTAGACCAGCCAGGACAGAAATGCCTCGACTTCGC
TGCTGCCCAAGGTTGCCGGGTGACGCACACCGTGGAAACGGATGAAGGCACGAACCCAGTGGACATAAGC
CTGTTCGGTTCGTAAGCTGTAATGCAAGTAGCGTATGCGCTCACGCAACTGGTCCAGAACCTTGACCGAA
CGCAGCGGTGGTAACGGCGCAGTGGCGGTTTTCATGGCTTGTTATGACTGTTTTTTTGGGGTACAGTCTA
TGCCTCGGGCATCCAAGCAGCAAGCGCGTTACGCCGTGGGTCGATGTTTGATGTTATGGAGCAGCAACGA
TGTTACGCAGCAGGGCAGTCGCCCTAAAACAAAGTTAAACATCATGAGGGAAGCGGTGATCGCCGAAGTA
TCGACTCAACTATCAGAGGTAGTTGGCGTCATCGAGCGCCATCTCGAACCGACGTTGCTGGCCGTACATT
TGTACGGCTCCGCAGTGGATGGCGGCCTGAAGCCACACAGTGATATTGATTTGCTGGTTACGGTGACCGT
AAGGCTTGATGAAACAACGCGGCGAGCTTTGATCAACGACCTTTTGGAAACTTCGGCTTCCCCTGGAGAG
AGCGAGATTCTCCGCGCTGTAGAAGTCACCATTGTTGTGCACGACGACATCATTCCGTGGCGTTATCCAG
CTAAGCGCGAACTGCAATTTGGAGAATGGCAGCGCAATGACATTCTTGCAGGTATCTTCGAGCCAGCCAC
GATCGACATTGATCTGGCTATCTTGCTGACAAAAGCAAGAGAACATAGCGTTGCCTTGGTAGGTCCAGCG
GCGGAGGAACTCTTTGATCCGGTTCCTGAACAGGATCTATTTGAGGCGCTAAATGAAACCTTAACGCTAT
GGAACTCGCCGCCCGACTGGGCTGGCGATGAGCGAAATGTAGTGCTTACGTTGTCCCGCATTTGGTACAG
CGCAGTAACCGGCAAAATCGCGCCGAAGGATGTCGCTGCCGACTGGGCAATGGAGCGCCTGCCGGCCCAG
TATCAGCCCGTCATACTTGAAGCTAGACAGGCTTATCTTGGACAAGAAGAAGATCGCTTGGCCTCGCGCG
CAGATCAGTTGGAAGAATTTGTCCACTACGTGAAAGGCGAGATCACCAAGGTAGTCGGCAAATAACCCTC
GAGCCACCCATGACCAAAATCCCTTAACGTGAGTTACGCGTCGTTCCACTGAGCGTCAGACCCCGTAGAA
AAGATCAAAGGATCTTCTTGAGATCCTTTTTTTCTGCGCGTAATCTGCTGCTTGCAAACAAAAAAACCAC
CGCTACCAGCGGTGGTTTGTTTGCCGGATCAAGAGCTACCAACTCTTTTTCCGAAGGTAACTGGCTTCAG
CAGAGCGCAGATACCAAATACTGTCCTTCTAGTGTAGCCGTAGTTAGGCCACCACTTCAAGAACTCTGTA
GCACCGCCTACATACCTCGCTCTGCTAATCCTGTTACCAGTGGCTGCTGCCAGTGGCGATAAGTCGTGTC
TTACCGGGTTGGACTCAAGACGATAGTTACCGGATAAGGCGCAGCGGTCGGGCTGAACGGGGGGTTCGTG
CACACAGCCCAGCTTGGAGCGAACGACCTACACCGAACTGAGATACCTACAGCGTGAGCATTGAGAAAGC
GCCACGCTTCCCGAAGGGAGAAAGGCGGACAGGTATCCGGTAAGCGGCAGGGTCGGAACAGGAGAGCGCA
CGAGGGAGCTTCCAGGGGGAAACGCCTGGTATCTTTATAGTCCTGTCGGGTTTCGCCACCTCTGACTTGA
GCGTCGATTTTTGTGATGCTCGTCAGGGGGGCGGAGCCTATGGAAAAACGCCAGCAACGCGGCCTTTTTA
CGGTTCCTGGCCTTTTGCTGGCCTTTTGCTCACATGTTCTTTCCTGCGTTATCCCCTGATTCTGTGGATA
ACCGTATTACCGCCTTTGAGTGAGCTGATACCGCTCGCCGCAGCCGAACGACCGAGCGCAGCGAGTCAGT
GAGCGAGGAAGCGGAAGAGCGCCCAATACGCAAACCGCCTCTCCCCGCGCGTTGGCCGATTCATTAATGC
AGCTGGCACGACAGGTTTCCCGACTGGAAAGCGGGCAGTGAGCGCAACGCAATTAATACGCGTACCGCTA
GCCAGGAAGAGTTTGTAGAAACGCAAAAAGGCCATCCGTCAGGATGGCCTTCTGCTTAGTTTGATGCCTG
GCAGTTTATGGCGGGCGTCCTGCCCGCCACCCTCCGGGCCGTTGCTTCACAACGTTCAAATCCGCTCCCG
GCGGATTTGTCCTACTCAGGAGAGCGTTCACCGACAAACAACAGATAAAACGAAAGGCCCAGTCTTCCGA
CTGAGCCTTTCGTTTTATTTGATGCCT
Features (pLannotate 1.2.2; 12 found; start..end, strand, type, name):
     38..74      -  CDS            lacZα (fragment): LacZα fragment of β-galactosidase; lacZ fragment
     90..189     +  protein_bind   attL1: mutant version of attL; recombination site for the Gateway® LR reaction LR Clonase™
    195..2675    +  CDS            RAP1: RAP1_YEAST - Also known as GRF1, TUF1. Experimental evidence at protein level: Swiss-Prot protein existence level 1. Essential regulatory protein in yeast whose DNA-binding sites are found at three types of chromosomal elements: promoters, silencers, and telomeres. RAP1 is also involved in the regulation of telomere structure, where its binding sites are found within the terminal poly[C(1-3)A] sequences. The opposite regulatory functions of RAP1 are not intrinsic to its binding sites but, instead, result from interactions with different factors at promoters and silencers. RAP1 associates with
   2677..2776    -  protein_bind   attL2: mutant version of attL; recombination site for the Gateway® LR reaction LR Clonase™
   2794..2812    -  promoter       T7 promoter: promoter for bacteriophage T7 RNA polymerase
   3002..3025    +  promoter       Pc promoter (fragment): intI1 (promoter lies within the coding sequence); class 1 integron promoter
   3201..3257    +  CDS            GmR (fragment): gentamycin acetyltransferase; aacC1; confers resistance to gentamycin
   3264..4055    +  CDS            SmR: aminoglycoside adenylyltransferase (Murphy, 1985); aadA; confers resistance to spectinomycin and streptomycin
   4148..4736    +  rep_origin     ori: high-copy-number ColE1/pMB1/pBR322/pUC origin of replication
   4919..5011    +  CDS            lacI (fragment): lac repressor; lacI; The lac repressor binds to the lac operator to inhibit transcription in E. coli. This inhibition can be relieved by adding lactose or isopropyl-β-D-thiogalactopyranoside (IPTG).
   5066..5093    -  terminator     rrnB T2 terminator: transcription terminator T2 from the E. coli rrnB gene
   5225..5268    +  terminator     rrnB T1 terminator: Escherichia coli rrnB; transcription terminator T1 from the E. coli rrnB gene
