[The description below was written by a language model from this plasmid's Addgene catalogue record and pLannotate feature annotations shown in this document.]
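Description:
pDONR221-RAP1 is a Gateway entry clone carrying the Saccharomyces cerevisiae RAP1 open reading frame (YNL216W, also known as GRF1 or TUF1), built by Gateway cloning into the pDONR221 donor backbone. RAP1 encodes an essential DNA-binding regulatory protein whose sites occur at promoters, silencers and telomeres. In the annotated 5,277 nt sequence the coding region is flanked directly by attL1 upstream and attL2 downstream, the recombination sites used by LR Clonase to move an insert directionally into a destination vector. The insert has no promoter of its own, so expression depends entirely on the destination vector chosen. The stop codon has been omitted, so the ORF can read through attL2-derived sequence and be fused to C-terminal tags or reporters supplied by the destination vector. A destination vector without a C-terminal tag would have to supply its own in-frame stop.

The plasmid is propagated in E. coli from a high-copy ColE1/pUC-type origin. rrnB T1 and T2 terminators lie upstream of the attL1 side and help insulate the cassette from read-through transcription, and a T7 promoter sits just outside attL2, pointing back toward the insert. M13 forward and reverse primer sites are listed for sequencing. The selection marker is inconsistent between sources. The catalogue entry lists kanamycin resistance, as expected for pDONR221, whereas the feature table finds no kanamycin gene. It instead annotates a complete aadA spectinomycin/streptomycin resistance gene, preceded by a class 1 integron Pc promoter fragment and a gentamicin acetyltransferase fragment. The record does not resolve this discrepancy, so the marker should be confirmed before use. The stated purpose is to serve as a donor for subcloning RAP1 into Gateway destination vectors, and the associated publication concerns Rap1 sumoylation and ribosomal protein gene transcription.
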