Addgene plasmid #84525: pDONR221-RAP1
Purpose: This plasmid can be used as a donor for subcloning into Gateway destination vectors.
Depositing lab: Jorrit Enserink. Depositing organization: Oslo University Hospital Rikshospitalet. Publication: Sumoylation of Rap1 mediates the recruitment of TFIID to promote transcription of ribosomal protein genes. Chymkowitch P, Nguea AP, Aanes H, Koehler CJ, Thiede B, Lorenz S, Meza-Zepeda LA, Klungland A, Enserink JM. Genome Res. 2015 Jun;25(6):897-906. doi: 10.1101/gr.185793.114. Epub 2015 Mar 23. PubMed 25800674.
Backbone
  Vector backbone: pDONR221
  Vector type: Gateway donor plasmid
Growth in bacteria
  Bacterial resistance: Kanamycin, 50 μg/mL
  Growth temperature: 37°C
  Growth strain: DH5alpha
  Copy number: Unknown
Gene/Insert
  Gene/Insert name: RAP1
  Species: S. cerevisiae (budding yeast)
  Mutation: no stop codon
  Entrez Gene: RAP1 (a.k.a. YNL216W, GRC4, GRF1, TBA1, TUF1)
  Promoter: none
  Cloning method: Gateway Cloning
  Sequencing primers: 5′ M13-F20; 3′ M13R
Terms and licenses: Academic/Nonprofit Terms; Industry Terms: Not Available to Industry
Depositor comments: No stop codon follows insert.
How to cite: pDONR221-RAP1 was a gift from Jorrit Enserink (Addgene plasmid # 84525 ; http://n2t.net/addgene:84525 ; RRID:Addgene_84525)
