>Addgene plasmid #84525 | pDONR221-RAP1 | addgene partial sequence | sequence record 162950 | M13-F20 5'-TGTAAAACGACGGCCAGT-3'
TTTATTTTGACTGATAGTGACCTGTTCGTTGCAACAAATTGATGAGCAATGCTTTTTTATAATGCCAACT
TTGTACAAAAAAGCAGGCTACAAAATGTCTAGTCCAGATGATTTTGAAACTGCACCAGCAGAATATGTTG
ATGCATTGGATCCGAGTATGGTCGTTGTTGACAGTGGTTCTGCTGCAGTCACAGCGCCATCGGATTCAGC
CGCTGAGGTAAAAGCTAATCAAAACGAAGAAAACACTGGTGCTACTGCTGCTGAAACTAGTGAGAAAGTG
GATCAGACGGAGGTCGAAAAGAAAGATGATGATGATACCACTGAAGTCGGTGTAACAACTACCACGCCTT
CCATTGCTGATACTGCTGCTACCGCTAACATTGCTTCGACATCAGGTGCATCTGTTACTGAACCTACTAC
TGATGACACCGCTGCTGATGAGAAAAAGGAACAAGTAAGTGGTCCTCCTCTGTCAAATATGAAATTCTAT
CTTAATCGCGACGCGGATGCGCATGACTCTTTAAATGATATTGATCAATTAGCGCGTCTGATTAGAGCAA
ACGGTGGTGAAGTGCTAGACTCCAAGCCAAGAGAATCAAAAGAGAATGTTTTCATCGTGTCACCCTATAA
TCATACCAATTTACCAACGGTAACTCCGACTTATATTAAGGCATGTTGTCAAAGCAACTCGCTACTGAAC
ATGGAAAATTATTTAGTACCATACGATAACTTTAGAGAAGTTGTCGATAGTAGGTTGCAGGAGGAATCGC
ATTCTAATGGTGTAGATAATAGCAATAGCAATAGCGATAACAAGGATTCTATCAGGCCCAAAACAGAAAT
AATCTCTACGAATACTAATGGCGCTACGGAAGACTCAACCAGCGAAAAAGTTATGGTAGACGCTGAACAA
CAAGCTAGATTACAAGAGCAAGCTCAGCTCCTTCGTCAACATGTAAGCAGCACCGCATCAATCACAAGCG
GAGGGCACAATGACTTGGTCCAGATCGAACAACCTCAAA
