>Addgene plasmid #84525 | pDONR221-RAP1 | addgene partial sequence | sequence record 162951 | M13-Rev 5'-CAGGAAACAGCTATGACC-3'
CAGCTGGATGGCAAATAATGATTTTATTTTGACTGATAGTGACCTGTTCGTTGCAACAAATTGATAAGCA
ATGCTTTCTTATAATGCCAACTTTGTACAAGAAAGCTGGGTTTAACAGGTCCTTCTCAAAAAATCTTTTC
CTCATTTCCATTCTACCAGTTCCATGCTTTTTAACCAGTTTCCTTATTTGTTCTTGATCATTGCTTTTTA
GCGATTCGTCGTCATCATGTGTCCAAATACCAGGAACGTTGGGAGGAGGATTAACATTGTCCTTAAACAT
GTTCAAGAAATAGCGAGGAAAGACCATCAGATCCCCGGATAAACACGTCAATATGCTCGTACTGAAATTT
TTACGTATACCAGTTTCATCGCAAAGATCCTGTACCAGTTTTTCAGCCTGTGATGGCTCATAATCTCCTG
AAATAACTTCATGAAGTTTATCCATAAATTGTCTCGTACTGCCAAAATGAAAGAACAATGGCAGGAAAAG
ATCTGTTGTTGCAATTTTTGGTGGAAAGCTTATGGTATCAGGATCAATATTATCATATATATCTTCATTC
GAAAAATCGCTTCTTATAGCTTCCGCAATCTCGTGTGGATACTCAAAGGGCAAACTATTTGAAATATTGG
ATAGATCATTCTTTAAACTGGAAATGAAATTCATGGTATCTTCGTCCAGTAATTCGTTTTCTGGTATAGC
GTAAGAGTTGGAAGCAGCGGCAGCAGCAGCGGCAGCAGCATTAGCGGACGCTGCATTGGCAGTAGGCTGA
ACATTTCTTTGAGAACTATAATTTCTTGCCCTCTTGGCGGCAGAGTTATAATTGCCAGGAGTGGGAACGC
CAGGCCTCTTGGGTCTATTGGTGAGGTTCTTCATCGGTTCCGGCTCTCTATTCTGAGCTTTTTCAGCTTC
ATAATAACTAATATAATCATCAATGCCGTAAGCGAGAAGAAACTTCCTAAACCTATCTCTCCAAGCATTC
TCAGTATGTGCTGCATG
